>Addgene plasmid #222909 | pX330_FIGLA_cterm4 | addgene full sequence | sequence record 439903 | Addgene NGS Result
GAGGGCCTATTTCCCATGATTCCTTCATATTTGCATATACGATACAAGGCTGTTAGAGAGATAATTGGAA
TTAATTTGACTGTAAACACAAAGATATTAGTACAAAATACGTGACGTAGAAAGTAATAATTTCTTGGGTA
GTTTGCAGTTTTAAAATTATGTTTTAAAATGGACTATCATATGCTTACCGTAACTTGAAAGTATTTCGAT
TTCTTGGCTTTATATATCTTGTGGAAAGGACGAAACACCGTTGTCTCTAGAAGGTAACCCGTTTTAGAGC
TAGAAATAGCAAGTTAAAATAAGGCTAGTCCGTTATCAACTTGAAAAAGTGGCACCGAGTCGGTGCTTTT
TTGTTTTAGAGCTAGAAATAGCAAGTTAAAATAAGGCTAGTCCGTTTTTAGCGCGTGCGCCAATTCTGCA
GACAAATGGCTCTAGAGGTACCCGTTACATAACTTACGGTAAATGGCCCGCCTGGCTGACCGCCCAACGA
CCCCCGCCCATTGACGTCAATAGTAACGCCAATAGGGACTTTCCATTGACGTCAATGGGTGGAGTATTTA
CGGTAAACTGCCCACTTGGCAGTACATCAAGTGTATCATATGCCAAGTACGCCCCCTATTGACGTCAATG
ACGGTAAATGGCCCGCCTGGCATTGTGCCCAGTACATGACCTTATGGGACTTTCCTACTTGGCAGTACAT
CTACGTATTAGTCATCGCTATTACCATGGTCGAGGTGAGCCCCACGTTCTGCTTCACTCTCCCCATCTCC
CCCCCCTCCCCACCCCCAATTTTGTATTTATTTATTTTTTAATTATTTTGTGCAGCGATGGGGGCGGGGG
GGGGGGGGGGGCGCGCGCCAGGCGGGGCGGGGCGGGGCGAGGGGCGGGGCGGGGCGAGGCGGAGAGGTGC
GGCGGCAGCCAATCAGAGCGGCGCGCTCCGAAAGTTTCCTTTTATGGCGAGGCGGCGGCGGCGGCGGCCC
TATAAAAAGCGAAGCGCGCGGCGGGCGGGAGTCGCTGCGCGCTGCCTTCGCCCCGTGCCCCGCTCCGCCG
CCGCCTCGCGCCGCCCGCCCCGGCTCTGACTGACCGCGTTACTCCCACAGGTGAGCGGGCGGGACGGCCC
TTCTCCTCCGGGCTGTAATTAGCTGAGCAAGAGGTAAGGGTTTAAGGGATGGTTGGTTGGTGGGGTATTA
ATGTTTAATTACCTGGAGCACCTGCCTGAAATCACTTTTTTTCAGGTTGGACCGGTGCCACCATGGACTA
TAAGGACCACGACGGAGACTACAAGGATCATGATATTGATTACAAAGACGATGACGATAAGATGGCCCCA
AAGAAGAAGCGGAAGGTCGGTATCCACGGAGTCCCAGCAGCCGACAAGAAGTACAGCATCGGCCTGGACA
TCGGCACCAACTCTGTGGGCTGGGCCGTGATCACCGACGAGTACAAGGTGCCCAGCAAGAAATTCAAGGT
GCTGGGCAACACCGACCGGCACAGCATCAAGAAGAACCTGATCGGAGCCCTGCTGTTCGACAGCGGCGAA
ACAGCCGAGGCCACCCGGCTGAAGAGAACCGCCAGAAGAAGATACACCAGACGGAAGAACCGGATCTGCT
ATCTGCAAGAGATCTTCAGCAACGAGATGGCCAAGGTGGACGACAGCTTCTTCCACAGACTGGAAGAGTC
CTTCCTGGTGGAAGAGGATAAGAAGCACGAGCGGCACCCCATCTTCGGCAACATCGTGGACGAGGTGGCC
TACCACGAGAAGTACCCCACCATCTACCACCTGAGAAAGAAACTGGTGGACAGCACCGACAAGGCCGACC
TGCGGCTGATCTATCTGGCCCTGGCCCACATGATCAAGTTCCGGGGCCACTTCCTGATCGAGGGCGACCT
GAACCCCGACAACAGCGACGTGGACAAGCTGTTCATCCAGCTGGTGCAGACCTACAACCAGCTGTTCGAG
GAAAACCCCATCAACGCCAGCGGCGTGGACGCCAAGGCCATCCTGTCTGCCAGACTGAGCAAGAGCAGAC
GGCTGGAAAATCTGATCGCCCAGCTGCCCGGCGAGAAGAAGAATGGCCTGTTCGGAAACCTGATTGCCCT
GAGCCTGGGCCTGACCCCCAACTTCAAGAGCAACTTCGACCTGGCCGAGGATGCCAAACTGCAGCTGAGC
AAGGACACCTACGACGACGACCTGGACAACCTGCTGGCCCAGATCGGCGACCAGTACGCCGACCTGTTTC
TGGCCGCCAAGAACCTGTCCGACGCCATCCTGCTGAGCGACATCCTGAGAGTGAACACCGAGATCACCAA
GGCCCCCCTGAGCGCCTCTATGATCAAGAGATACGACGAGCACCACCAGGACCTGACCCTGCTGAAAGCT
CTCGTGCGGCAGCAGCTGCCTGAGAAGTACAAAGAGATTTTCTTCGACCAGAGCAAGAACGGCTACGCCG
GCTACATTGACGGCGGAGCCAGCCAGGAAGAGTTCTACAAGTTCATCAAGCCCATCCTGGAAAAGATGGA
CGGCACCGAGGAACTGCTCGTGAAGCTGAACAGAGAGGACCTGCTGCGGAAGCAGCGGACCTTCGACAAC
GGCAGCATCCCCCACCAGATCCACCTGGGAGAGCTGCACGCCATTCTGCGGCGGCAGGAAGATTTTTACC
CATTCCTGAAGGACAACCGGGAAAAGATCGAGAAGATCCTGACCTTCCGCATCCCCTACTACGTGGGCCC
TCTGGCCAGGGGAAACAGCAGATTCGCCTGGATGACCAGAAAGAGCGAGGAAACCATCACCCCCTGGAAC
TTCGAGGAAGTGGTGGACAAGGGCGCTTCCGCCCAGAGCTTCATCGAGCGGATGACCAACTTCGATAAGA
ACCTGCCCAACGAGAAGGTGCTGCCCAAGCACAGCCTGCTGTACGAGTACTTCACCGTGTATAACGAGCT
GACCAAAGTGAAATACGTGACCGAGGGAATGAGAAAGCCCGCCTTCCTGAGCGGCGAGCAGAAAAAGGCC
ATCGTGGACCTGCTGTTCAAGACCAACCGGAAAGTGACCGTGAAGCAGCTGAAAGAGGACTACTTCAAGA
AAATCGAGTGCTTCGACTCCGTGGAAATCTCCGGCGTGGAAGATCGGTTCAACGCCTCCCTGGGCACATA
CCACGATCTGCTGAAAATTATCAAGGACAAGGACTTCCTGGACAATGAGGAAAACGAGGACATTCTGGAA
GATATCGTGCTGACCCTGACACTGTTTGAGGACAGAGAGATGATCGAGGAACGGCTGAAAACCTATGCCC
ACCTGTTCGACGACAAAGTGATGAAGCAGCTGAAGCGGCGGAGATACACCGGCTGGGGCAGGCTGAGCCG
GAAGCTGATCAACGGCATCCGGGACAAGCAGTCCGGCAAGACAATCCTGGATTTCCTGAAGTCCGACGGC
TTCGCCAACAGAAACTTCATGCAGCTGATCCACGACGACAGCCTGACCTTTAAAGAGGACATCCAGAAAG
CCCAGGTGTCCGGCCAGGGCGATAGCCTGCACGAGCACATTGCCAATCTGGCCGGCAGCCCCGCCATTAA
GAAGGGCATCCTGCAGACAGTGAAGGTGGTGGACGAGCTCGTGAAAGTGATGGGCCGGCACAAGCCCGAG
AACATCGTGATCGAAATGGCCAGAGAGAACCAGACCACCCAGAAGGGACAGAAGAACAGCCGCGAGAGAA
TGAAGCGGATCGAAGAGGGCATCAAAGAGCTGGGCAGCCAGATCCTGAAAGAACACCCCGTGGAAAACAC
CCAGCTGCAGAACGAGAAGCTGTACCTGTACTACCTGCAGAATGGGCGGGATATGTACGTGGACCAGGAA
CTGGACATCAACCGGCTGTCCGACTACGATGTGGACCATATCGTGCCTCAGAGCTTTCTGAAGGACGACT
CCATCGACAACAAGGTGCTGACCAGAAGCGACAAGAACCGGGGCAAGAGCGACAACGTGCCCTCCGAAGA
GGTCGTGAAGAAGATGAAGAACTACTGGCGGCAGCTGCTGAACGCCAAGCTGATTACCCAGAGAAAGTTC
GACAATCTGACCAAGGCCGAGAGAGGCGGCCTGAGCGAACTGGATAAGGCCGGCTTCATCAAGAGACAGC
TGGTGGAAACCCGGCAGATCACAAAGCACGTGGCACAGATCCTGGACTCCCGGATGAACACTAAGTACGA
CGAGAATGACAAGCTGATCCGGGAAGTGAAAGTGATCACCCTGAAGTCCAAGCTGGTGTCCGATTTCCGG
AAGGATTTCCAGTTTTACAAAGTGCGCGAGATCAACAACTACCACCACGCCCACGACGCCTACCTGAACG
CCGTCGTGGGAACCGCCCTGATCAAAAAGTACCCTAAGCTGGAAAGCGAGTTCGTGTACGGCGACTACAA
GGTGTACGACGTGCGGAAGATGATCGCCAAGAGCGAGCAGGAAATCGGCAAGGCTACCGCCAAGTACTTC
TTCTACAGCAACATCATGAACTTTTTCAAGACCGAGATTACCCTGGCCAACGGCGAGATCCGGAAGCGGC
CTCTGATCGAGACAAACGGCGAAACCGGGGAGATCGTGTGGGATAAGGGCCGGGATTTTGCCACCGTGCG
GAAAGTGCTGAGCATGCCCCAAGTGAATATCGTGAAAAAGACCGAGGTGCAGACAGGCGGCTTCAGCAAA
GAGTCTATCCTGCCCAAGAGGAACAGCGATAAGCTGATCGCCAGAAAGAAGGACTGGGACCCTAAGAAGT
ACGGCGGCTTCGACAGCCCCACCGTGGCCTATTCTGTGCTGGTGGTGGCCAAAGTGGAAAAGGGCAAGTC
CAAGAAACTGAAGAGTGTGAAAGAGCTGCTGGGGATCACCATCATGGAAAGAAGCAGCTTCGAGAAGAAT
CCCATCGACTTTCTGGAAGCCAAGGGCTACAAAGAAGTGAAAAAGGACCTGATCATCAAGCTGCCTAAGT
ACTCCCTGTTCGAGCTGGAAAACGGCCGGAAGAGAATGCTGGCCTCTGCCGGCGAACTGCAGAAGGGAAA
CGAACTGGCCCTGCCCTCCAAATATGTGAACTTCCTGTACCTGGCCAGCCACTATGAGAAGCTGAAGGGC
TCCCCCGAGGATAATGAGCAGAAACAGCTGTTTGTGGAACAGCACAAGCACTACCTGGACGAGATCATCG
AGCAGATCAGCGAGTTCTCCAAGAGAGTGATCCTGGCCGACGCTAATCTGGACAAAGTGCTGTCCGCCTA
CAACAAGCACCGGGATAAGCCCATCAGAGAGCAGGCCGAGAATATCATCCACCTGTTTACCCTGACCAAT
CTGGGAGCCCCTGCCGCCTTCAAGTACTTTGACACCACCATCGACCGGAAGAGGTACACCAGCACCAAAG
AGGTGCTGGACGCCACCCTGATCCACCAGAGCATCACCGGCCTGTACGAGACACGGATCGACCTGTCTCA
GCTGGGAGGCGACAAAAGGCCGGCGGCCACGAAAAAGGCCGGCCAGGCAAAAAAGAAAAAGTAAGAATTC
CTAGAGCTCGCTGATCAGCCTCGACTGTGCCTTCTAGTTGCCAGCCATCTGTTGTTTGCCCCTCCCCCGT
GCCTTCCTTGACCCTGGAAGGTGCCACTCCCACTGTCCTTTCCTAATAAAATGAGGAAATTGCATCGCAT
TGTCTGAGTAGGTGTCATTCTATTCTGGGGGGTGGGGTGGGGCAGGACAGCAAGGGGGAGGATTGGGAAG
AGAATAGCAGGCATGCTGGGGAGCGGCCGCAGGAACCCCTAGTGATGGAGTTGGCCACTCCCTCTCTGCG
CGCTCGCTCGCTCACTGAGGCCGGGCGACCAAAGGTCGCCCGACGCCCGGGCTTTGCCCGGGCGGCCTCA
GTGAGCGAGCGAGCGCGCAGCTGCCTGCAGGGGCGCCTGATGCGGTATTTTCTCCTTACGCATCTGTGCG
GTATTTCACACCGCATA
[95 nt withheld, positions 5968-6062]
T
[46 nt withheld, positions 6064-6109]
C
[141 nt withheld, positions 6111-6251]
CCTTTGACGTTGGAGTCCACGTTCTTT
[37 nt withheld, positions 6279-6315]
ACTCTATCTCGGGCTATTCTTTTGATTTATAAGGGATTTTGCCGATTTCGGTCTATTGGTTAAAAAATGA
GCTGATTTAACAAAAATTTAACGCGAATTTTAACAAAATATTAACGTTTACAATTTTATGGTGCACTCTC
AGTACAATCTGCTCTGATGCCGCATAGTTAAGCCAGCCCCGACACCCGCCAACACCCGCTGACGCGCCCT
GACGGGCTTGTCTGCTCCCGGCATCCGCTTACAGACAAGCTGTGACCGTCTCCGGGAGCTGCATGTGTCA
GAGGTTTTCACCGTCATCACCGAAACGCGCGAGACGAAAGGGCCTCGTGATACGCCTATTTTTATAGGTT
AATGTCATGATAATAATGGTTTCTTAGACGTCAGGTGGCACTTTTCGGGGAAATGTGCGCGGAACCCCTA
TTTGTTTATTTTTCTAAATACATTCAAATATGTATCCGCTCATGAGACAATAACCCTGATAAATGCTTCA
ATAATATTGAAAAAGGAAGAGTATGAGTATTCAACATTTCCGTGTCGCCCTTATTCCCTTTTTTGCGGCA
TTTTGCCTTCCTGTTTTTGCTCACCCAGAAACGCTGGTGAAAGTAAAAGATGCTGAAGATCAGTTGGGTG
CACGAGTGGGTTACATCGAACTGGATCTCAACAGCGGTAAGATCCTTGAGAGTTTTCGCCCCGAAGAACG
TTTTCCAATGATGAGCACTTTTAAAGTTCTGCTATGTGGCGCGGTATTATCCCGTATTGACGCCGGGCAA
GAGCAACTCGGTCGCCGCATACACTATTCTCAGAATGACTTGGTTGAGTACTCACCAGTCACAGAAAAGC
ATCTTACGGATGGCATGACAGTAAGAGAATTATGCAGTGCTGCCATAACCATGAGTGATAACACTGCGGC
CAACTTACTTCTGACAACGATCGGAGGACCGAAGGAGCTAACCGCTTTTTTGCACAACATGGGGGATCAT
GTAACTCGCCTTGATCGTTGGGAACCGGAGCTGAATGAAGCCATACCAAACGACGAGCGTGACACCACGA
TGCCTGTAGCAATGGCAACAACGTTGCGCAAACTATTAACTGGCGAACTACTTACTCTAGCTTCCCGGCA
ACAATTAATAGACTGGATGGAGGCGGATAAAGTTGCAGGACCACTTCTGCGCTCGGCCCTTCCGGCTGGC
TGGTTTATTGCTGATAAATCTGGAGCCGGTGAGCGTGGAAGCCGCGGTATCATTGCAGCACTGGGGCCAG
ATGGTAAGCCCTCCCGTATCGTAGTTATCTACACGACGGGGAGTCAGGCAACTATGGATGAACGAAATAG
ACAGATCGCTGAGATAGGTGCCTCACTGATTAAGCATTGGTAACTGTCAGACCAAGTTTACTCATATATA
CTTTAGATTGATTTAAAACTTCATTTTTAATTTAAAAGGATCTAGGTGAAGATCCTTTTTGATAATCTCA
TGACCAAAATCCCTTAACGTGAGTTTTCGTTCCACTGAGCGTCAGACCCCGTAGAAAAGATCAAAGGATC
TTCTTGAGATCCTTTTTTTCTGCGCGTAATCTGCTGCTTGCAAACAAAAAAACCACCGCTACCAGCGGTG
GTTTGTTTGCCGGATCAAGAGCTACCAACTCTTTTTCCGAAGGTAACTGGCTTCAGCAGAGCGCAGATAC
CAAATACTGTTCTTCTAGTGTAGCCGTAGTTAGGCCACCACTTCAAGAACTCTGTAGCACCGCCTACATA
CCTCGCTCTGCTAATCCTGTTACCAGTGGCTGCTGCCAGTGGCGATAAGTCGTGTCTTACCGGGTTGGAC
TCAAGACGATAGTTACCGGATAAGGCGCAGCGGTCGGGCTGAACGGGGGGTTCGTGCACACAGCCCAGCT
TGGAGCGAACGACCTACACCGAACTGAGATACCTACAGCGTGAGCTATGAGAAAGCGCCACGCTTCCCGA
AGGGAGAAAGGCGGACAGGTATCCGGTAAGCGGCAGGGTCGGAACAGGAGAGCGCACGAGGGAGCTTCCA
GGGGGAAACGCCTGGTATCTTTATAGTCCTGTCGGGTTTCGCCACCTCTGACTTGAGCGTCGATTTTTGT
GATGCTCGTCAGGGGGGCGGAGCCTATGGAAAAACGCCAGCAACGCGGCCTTTTTACGGTTCCTGGCCTT
TTGCTGGCCTTTTGCTCACATGT
Features (pLannotate 1.2.2; 18 found; start..end, strand, type, name):
      1..241     +  promoter       U6 promoter: RNA polymerase III promoter for human U6 snRNA
    271..346     +  misc_RNA       gRNA scaffold: guide RNA scaffold for the Streptococcus pyogenes CRISPR/Cas9 system
    353..396     +  misc_RNA       gRNA scaffold (fragment): guide RNA scaffold for the Streptococcus pyogenes CRISPR/Cas9 system
    443..728     +  enhancer       CMV enhancer: human cytomegalovirus immediate early enhancer; contains an 18-bp deletion relative to the standard CMV enhancer
    730..1007    +  promoter       chicken β-actin promoter: No description available
   1008..1235    +  intron         hybrid intron: hybrid between chicken β-actin (CBA) and minute virus of mice (MMV) introns (Gray et al., 2011)
   1373..2974    +  CDS            Cas9(N): N-terminal portion of Streptococcus pyogenes Cas9 (Zetsche et al., 2015)
   2975..5473    +  CDS            Cas9(C): C-terminal portion of Streptococcus pyogenes Cas9 (Zetsche et al., 2015)
   5474..5521    +  CDS            nucleoplasmin NLS: bipartite nuclear localization signal from nucleoplasmin
   5555..5666    +  polyA_signal   bGH poly(A) signal: bovine growth hormone polyadenylation signal
   5771..5911    +  repeat_region  AAV2 ITR: inverted terminal repeat of adeno-associated virus serotype 2 inverted
   5916..5967    -  misc_feature   bom (fragment): basis of mobility region from pBR322
   5986..6441    +  rep_origin     f1 ori (sequence partly withheld): f1 bacteriophage origin of replication; arrow indicates direction of (+) strand synthesis
   6442..6491    -  misc_feature   bom (fragment): basis of mobility region from pBR322
   6593..6628    -  CDS            rop (fragment): Rop protein, which maintains plasmids at low copy number; rop
   6723..6827    +  promoter       AmpR promoter: bla
   6828..7688    +  CDS            AmpR: β-lactamase; bla; confers resistance to ampicillin, carbenicillin, and related antibiotics
   7859..8447    +  rep_origin     ori: high-copy-number ColE1/pMB1/pBR322/pUC origin of replication
