[The description below was written by a language model from this plasmid's Addgene catalogue record and pLannotate feature annotations shown in this document.]
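Description:
pX330_FIGLA_cterm4 is an all-in-one CRISPR/Cas9 expression plasmid built on the pX330 backbone, carrying both Streptococcus pyogenes Cas9 and a single guide RNA directed against the human FIGLA gene (also known as BHLHC8, FIGALPHA or POF6), which encodes a germline bHLH transcription factor. The sequenced plasmid is about 8.5 kb. It is maintained in E. coli as a high-copy plasmid through a ColE1/pUC-type origin and is selected with ampicillin via the β-lactamase gene. An f1 phage origin and small remnants of pBR322 bom and rop sequences are also annotated in the backbone, along with a single AAV2 inverted terminal repeat downstream of the Cas9 cassette. With only one ITR annotated, this looks like a backbone remnant, and nothing in the record indicates AAV packaging.

Two expression units drive the payload in mammalian cells. A human U6 RNA polymerase III promoter transcribes the sgRNA, in which the FIGLA-specific spacer (guide number 4, inserted by Golden Gate cloning) sits immediately upstream of the S. pyogenes guide scaffold; a partial second scaffold fragment follows it. Cas9 is expressed from a hybrid promoter composed of the CMV enhancer, the chicken β-actin promoter and a hybrid intron. The annotation splits the coding sequence into contiguous N- and C-terminal portions, which together form one continuous open reading frame fused at its C terminus to a nucleoplasmin nuclear localization signal and terminated by the bovine growth hormone polyadenylation signal.

The stated purpose is Cas9/sgRNA targeting of FIGLA. The name suggests cleavage near the C-terminal end of the coding region, but the record does not state the downstream application, and no donor template or mammalian selection marker is present.
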