Addgene plasmid #222909: pX330_FIGLA_cterm4
Purpose: Cas9/sgRNA plasmid for targeting FIGLA
Depositing lab: George Church. Depositing organization: Harvard Medical School. Publication: Rapid Human Oogonia-like Cell Specification via Combinatorial Transcription Factor-Directed Differentiation. Pierson Smela M, Kramme CC, Fortuna PRJ, Wolf B, Srikar Kavirayuni V, Adams J, Ma C, Velychko S, Widocki U, Goel S, Chen T, Vincoff S, Dong E, Kohman RE, Kobayashi M, Shioda T, Church GM, Chatterjee P. bioRxiv 2022.07.11.499564 10.1101/2022.07.11.499564.
Backbone
  Vector backbone: pX330
  Vector type: CRISPR
Growth in bacteria
  Bacterial resistance: Ampicillin, 100 μg/mL
  Growth temperature: 37°C
  Growth strain: NEB Stable
  Copy number: High Copy
Gene/Insert
  Gene/Insert name: Cas9, FIGLA sgRNA 4
  gRNA/shRNA sequence: TTGTCTCTAGAAGGTAACCC
  Species: H. sapiens (human), Synthetic
  Entrez Gene: FIGLA (a.k.a. BHLHC8, FIGALPHA, POF6)
  Cloning method: Golden Gate
Terms and licenses: Academic/Nonprofit Terms; Industry Terms: Not Available to Industry
Depositor comments: Please visit https://doi.org/10.1101/2022.07.11.499564 for bioRxiv preprint
How to cite: pX330_FIGLA_cterm4 was a gift from George Church (Addgene plasmid # 222909 ; http://n2t.net/addgene:222909 ; RRID:Addgene_222909)
